>Addgene plasmid #239912 | LLP990 | addgene full sequence | sequence record 486324 | Addgene NGS Result
GTGCCGAGGCACGAACCCAGTGGACATAAGCCTGTTCGGTTCGTAAGCTGTAATGCAAGTAGCGTATGCG
CTCACGCAACTGGTCCAGAACCTTGACCGAACGCAGCGGTGGTAACGGCGCAGTGGCGGTTTTCATGGCT
TGTTATGACTGTTTTTTTGGGGTACAGTCTATGCCTCGGGCATCCAAGCAGCAAGCGCGTTACGCCGTGG
GTCGATGTTTGATGTTATGGAGCAGCAACGATGTTACGCAGCAGGGCAGTCGCCCTAAAACAAAGTTAAA
CATCATGGGGGAAGCGGTGATCGCCGAAGTATCGACTCAACTATCAGAGGTAGTTGGCGTCATCGAGCGC
CATCTCGAACCGACGTTGCTGGCCGTACATTTGTACGGCTCCGCAGTGGATGGCGGCCTGAAGCCACACA
GCGATATTGATTTGCTGGTTACGGTGACCGTAAGGCTTGATGAAACAACGCGGCGAGCTTTGATCAACGA
CCTTTTGGAAACTTCGGCTTCCCCTGGAGAGAGCGAGATTCTCCGCGCTGTAGAAGTCACCATTGTTGTG
CACGACGACATCATTCCGTGGCGTTATCCAGCTAAGCGCGAACTGCAATTTGGAGAATGGCAGCGCAATG
ACATTCTTGCAGGTATCTTCGAGCCAGCCACGATCGACATTGATCTGGCTATCTTGCTGACAAAAGCAAG
AGAACATAGCGTTGCCTTGGTAGGTCCAGCGGCGGAGGAACTCTTTGATCCGGTTCCTGAACAGGATCTA
TTTGAGGCGCTAAATGAAACCTTAACGCTATGGAACTCGCCGCCCGACTGGGCTGGCGATGAGCGAAATG
TAGTGCTTACGTTGTCCCGCATTTGGTACAGCGCAGTAACCGGCAAAATCGCGCCGAAGGATGTCGCTGC
CGACTGGGCAATGGAGCGCCTGCCGGCCCAGTATCAGCCCGTCATACTTGAAGCTAGACAGGCTTATCTT
GGACAAGAAGAAGATCGCTTGGCCTCGCGCGCAGATCAGTTGGAAGAATTTGTCCATTACGTGAAAGGCG
AGATCACCAAGGTAGTCGGCAAATAATGTCTAGCTAGAAATTCGTTCAAGCCGACGCCGCTTCGCGGCGC
GGCTTAACTCAAGCGTTAGATGCACTAAGCACATAATTGCTCACAGCCAAACTATCAGGTCAAGTCTGCT
TTTATTATTTTTAAGCGTGCATAATAAGCCCTACACAAATTGGGAGATATATCATGCTGTCAGACCAAGT
TTACTCATATATACTTTAGATTGATTTAAAACTTCATTTTTAATTTAAAAGGATCTAGGTGAAGATCCTT
TTTGATAATCTCATGACCAAAATCCCTTAACGTGAGTTTTCGTTCCACTGAGCGTCAGACCCCGTAGAAA
AGATCAAAGGATCTTCTTGAGATCCTTTTTTTCTGCGCGTAATCTGCTGCTTGCAAACAAAAAAACCACC
GCTACCAGCGGTGGTTTGTTTGCCGGATCAAGAGCTACCAACTCTTTTTCCGAAGGTAACTGGCTTCAGC
AGAGCGCAGATACCAAATACTGTTCTTCTAGTGTAGCCGTAGTTAGGCCACCACTTCAAGAACTCTGTAG
CACCGCCTACATACCTCGCTCTGCTAATCCTGTTACCAGTGGCTGCTGCCAGTGGCGATAAGTCGTGTCT
TACCGGGTTGGACTCAAGACGATAGTTACCGGATAAGGCGCAGCGGTCGGGCTGAACGGGGGGTTCGTGC
ACACAGCCCAGCTTGGAGCGAACGACCTACACCGAACTGAGATACCTACAGCGTGAGCTATGAGAAAGCG
CCACGCTTCCCGAAGGGAGAAAGGCGGACAGGTATCCGGTAAGCGGCAGGGTCGGAACAGGAGAGCGCAC
GAGGGAGCTTCCAGGGGGAAACGCCTGGTATCTTTATAGTCCTGTCGGGTTTCGCCACCTCTGACTTGAG
CGTCGATTTTTGTGATGCTCGTCAGGGGGGCGGAGCCTATGGAAAAACGCCAGCAACGCGGCCTTTTTAC
GGTTCCTGCACTCTGTGGTCTCAGGAGCCAACACTCGAATCCCCACCCGTTGGACCAAACCCGGCTCATT
AAGCGTCGGTTCAGATTTATTTCCTTTATTTAAAAAAAAGGAAAGGGTAAAAAATAGAAAATTGGAAACA
GTTAAAGCCCAAAATTGTAATTTACCGAGAATTGTAAATTTACCTCAGCCCGGCCTCGGTACGAGTGGAC
TATAAATACGGGCTGCGCTCCTCCTCTGTGGAATCCCCTCGTCGCTGCGTCTCTCTCCCGCAACCTTCGA
TTTTCGTTTATTCGCATCCATCGGAGAGAGAAAACAATCAATAAGCGACCTACTCGAGACCACGAA
Features (pLannotate 1.2.2; 4 found; start..end, strand, type, name):
     23..46      +  promoter       Pc promoter (fragment): intI1 (promoter lies within the coding sequence); class 1 integron promoter
    222..278     +  CDS            GmR (fragment): gentamycin acetyltransferase; aacC1; confers resistance to gentamycin
    289..1076    +  CDS            SmR (fragment): aminoglycoside adenylyltransferase (Murphy, 1985); aadA; confers resistance to spectinomycin and streptomycin
   1417..2005    +  rep_origin     ori: high-copy-number ColE1/pMB1/pBR322/pUC origin of replication
