[The description below was written by a language model from this plasmid's Addgene catalogue record and pLannotate feature annotations shown in this document.]
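Description:
LLP990 is a small (about 2.4 kb) Level-0 part plasmid for Golden Gate modular cloning, built in the pAGM9121 backbone, a universal Level-0 acceptor of the MoClo system. It carries a single synthetic element, the engineered promoter TCTP-SynPro-10, stored as a standardised part so that it can be released and assembled with other Level-0 modules (coding sequences, terminators and so on) into transcription units. It is a bacterial storage and cloning vector rather than an expression or delivery vector in its own right.

Propagation in E. coli relies on a high-copy ColE1/pUC-type origin of replication, and selection is by spectinomycin through the aadA aminoglycoside adenylyltransferase gene (annotated as SmR). The short upstream matches to a class 1 integron Pc promoter and to a gentamicin acetyltransferase fragment are most likely remnants of the integron-derived cassette from which the aadA marker was taken, not functional features, and the record lists only spectinomycin resistance.

The automated annotation detected only these backbone elements. The promoter insert itself is not annotated, presumably because it is a synthetic sequence absent from standard feature databases, and it probably lies in the unannotated remainder of the plasmid. The record does not describe the promoter's architecture, the flanking Type IIS sites or the fusion overhangs, and the cloning sites are listed as unknown. The name suggests a design derived from a TCTP promoter, and the associated publication concerns CRISPRi-based gene circuits for controlling expression in plants, so the part is presumably intended as a programmable, repressible promoter for building such circuits. The specific regulatory behaviour of this variant is not stated.
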