Addgene plasmid #239912: LLP990
Purpose: TCTP-SynPro-10 as Level-0 part (Golden Gate cloning)
Depositing lab: Ryan Lister. Depositing organization: University of Western Australia. Publication: CRISPRi-based circuits to control gene expression in plants. Khan MA, Herring G, Zhu JY, Oliva M, Fourie E, Johnston B, Zhang Z, Potter J, Pineda L, Pflueger J, Swain T, Pflueger C, Lloyd JPB, Secco D, Small I, Kidd BN, Lister R. Nat Biotechnol. 2025 Mar;43(3):416-430. doi: 10.1038/s41587-024-02236-w. Epub 2024 May 20. PubMed 38769424.
Backbone
  Vector backbone: pAGM9121
  Vector type: Synthetic Biology
Growth in bacteria
  Bacterial resistance: Spectinomycin, 50 μg/mL
  Growth temperature: 30°C
  Growth strain: DH5alpha
  Copy number: High Copy
Gene/Insert
  Gene/Insert name: TCTP-SynPro-10 engineered promoter
  Species: Synthetic
  Mutation: N/A
  Cloning method: Restriction Enzyme; 5′ cloning site Unknown (unknown if destroyed)
Terms and licenses: Academic/Nonprofit Terms; Industry Terms: Not Available to Industry
How to cite: LLP990 was a gift from Ryan Lister (Addgene plasmid # 239912 ; http://n2t.net/addgene:239912 ; RRID:Addgene_239912)
